Addgene plasmid #203541: AAV-GfABC1D-NLS-GFP-WPRE-synpA-L1-R2
Purpose: gRNA expression in astrocytes
Depositing lab: Ben Deverman. Depositing organization: Broad Institute. Publication: Targeting AAV vectors to the central nervous system by engineering capsid-receptor interactions that enable crossing of the blood-brain barrier. Huang Q, Chen AT, Chan KY, Sorensen H, Barry AJ, Azari B, Zheng Q, Beddow T, Zhao B, Tobey IG, Moncada-Reid C, Eid FE, Walkey CJ, Ljungberg MC, Lagor WR, Heaney JD, Chan YA, Deverman BE. PLoS Biol. 2023 Jul 19;21(7):e3002112. doi: 10.1371/journal.pbio.3002112. eCollection 2023 Jul. PubMed 37467291.
Backbone
  Vector backbone: AAV genome
  Vector type: Mammalian Expression, AAV
Growth in bacteria
  Bacterial resistance: Ampicillin, 100 μg/mL
  Growth temperature: 37°C
  Growth strain: NEB Stable
  Copy number: High Copy
Gene/Insert
  Gene/Insert name: NLS-GFP, 2x U6-RNA
  Species: Synthetic
  Cloning method: Gibson Cloning
Terms and licenses: Academic/Nonprofit Terms; Industry Terms: Not Available to Industry
How to cite: AAV-GfABC1D-NLS-GFP-WPRE-synpA-L1-R2 was a gift from Ben Deverman (Addgene plasmid # 203541 ; http://n2t.net/addgene:203541 ; RRID:Addgene_203541)
