[The description below was written by a language model from this plasmid's Addgene catalogue record and pLannotate feature annotations shown in this document.]
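Description:
AAV-GfABC1D-NLS-GFP-WPRE-synpA-L1-R2 is an AAV transfer (genome) plasmid of about 5.8 kb, built for delivering guide RNAs together with a nuclear fluorescent marker to astrocytes. The bacterial portion carries a high-copy ColE1/pUC-type origin, an ampicillin resistance gene (β-lactamase) with its own promoter, and an f1 phage origin, along with small remnants of pBR322 bom and rop sequences. The packaged region is bounded by AAV2 inverted terminal repeats. One ITR is annotated in full, while the other is detected only as short fragments. This may reflect a truncated or modified repeat or incomplete annotation of the sequenced record.

Between the ITRs there are two functional units. The first is a Pol II reporter cassette: EGFP fused to an N-terminal SV40 nuclear localization signal, followed by WPRE to enhance transcript stability and expression, and a compact synthetic polyadenylation signal. The construct name indicates that this cassette is driven by GfABC1D, a shortened GFAP-derived promoter that gives astrocyte-selective expression. The promoter is not annotated in the feature table, but an unannotated stretch upstream of the NLS is consistent with it. The second unit consists of two tandem human U6 (Pol III) promoters, each followed by a spacer position and a Staphylococcus aureus Cas9 guide RNA scaffold, so the two guides are intended for use with SaCas9, which must be supplied separately. "L1" and "R2" in the name presumably designate the two guides, but the record does not state their targets. Note that U6 transcription is not itself astrocyte-restricted, whereas the nuclear GFP marks transduced astrocytes. The construct comes from work on engineered AAV capsids that cross the blood–brain barrier.
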