Features (pLannotate 1.2.2; 18 found; start..end, strand, type, name):
     12..39      +  repeat_region  AAV2 ITR (fragment): inverted terminal repeat of adeno-associated virus serotype 2 inverted
     68..95      +  repeat_region  AAV2 ITR (fragment): inverted terminal repeat of adeno-associated virus serotype 2 inverted
    889..909     +  CDS            SV40 NLS: nuclear localization signal of SV40 (simian virus 40) large T antigen
    919..1638    +  CDS            EGFP: the original enhanced GFP (Yang et al., 1996) mammalian codon-optimized
   1655..2243    +  misc_feature   WPRE: woodchuck hepatitis virus posttranscriptional regulatory element
   2260..2308    +  polyA_signal   poly(A) signal: synthetic polyadenylation signal
   2312..2552    +  promoter       U6 promoter: RNA polymerase III promoter for human U6 snRNA
   2610..2668    +  misc_RNA       Sa gRNA scaffold (fragment): guide RNA scaffold for the Staphylococcus aureus CRISPR/Cas9 system
   2682..2922    +  promoter       U6 promoter: RNA polymerase III promoter for human U6 snRNA
   2980..3038    +  misc_RNA       Sa gRNA scaffold (fragment): guide RNA scaffold for the Staphylococcus aureus CRISPR/Cas9 system
   3054..3194    +  repeat_region  AAV2 ITR: inverted terminal repeat of adeno-associated virus serotype 2 inverted
   3199..3250    -  misc_feature   bom (fragment): basis of mobility region from pBR322
   3269..3724    +  rep_origin     f1 ori (sequence partly withheld): f1 bacteriophage origin of replication; arrow indicates direction of (+) strand synthesis
   3725..3774    -  misc_feature   bom (fragment): basis of mobility region from pBR322
   3876..3911    -  CDS            rop (fragment): Rop protein, which maintains plasmids at low copy number; rop
   4006..4110    +  promoter       AmpR promoter: bla
   4111..4971    +  CDS            AmpR: β-lactamase; bla; confers resistance to ampicillin, carbenicillin, and related antibiotics
   5142..5730    +  rep_origin     ori: high-copy-number ColE1/pMB1/pBR322/pUC origin of replication
>Addgene plasmid #203541 | AAV-GfABC1D-NLS-GFP-WPRE-synpA-L1-R2 | addgene full sequence | sequence record 413643 | Addgene NGS Result
CCTGCAGGCAGCTGCGCGCTCGCTCGCTCACTGAGGCCGCCCGGGCGTCGGGCGACCTTTGGTCGCCCGG
CCTCAGTGAGCGAGCGAGCGCGCAGAGAGGGAGTGGCCAACTCCATCACTAGGGGTTCCTGCGGCCTCTA
GAACGCGTAACATATCCTGGTGTGGAGTAGGGGACGCTGCTCTGACAGAGGCTCGGGGGCCTGAGCTGGC
TCTGTGAGCTGGGGAGGAGGCAGACAGCCAGGCCTTGTCTGCAAGCAGACCTGGCAGCATTGGGCTGGCC
GCCCCCCAGGGCCTCCTCTTCATGCCCAGTGAATGACTCACCTTGGCACAGACACAATGTTCGGGGTGGG
CACAGTGCCTGCTTCCCGCCGCACCCCAGCCCCCCTCAAATGCCTTCCGAGAAGCCCATTGAGCAGGGGG
CTTGCATTGCACCCCAGCCTGACAGCCTGGCATCTTGGGATAAAAGCAGCACAGCCCCCTAGGGGCTGCC
CTTGCTGTGTGGCGCCACCGGCGGTGGAGAACAAGGCTCTATTCAGCCTGTGCCCAGGAAAGGGGATCAG
GGGATGCCCAGGCATGGACAGTGGGTGGCAGGGGGGGAGAGGAGGGCTGTCTGCTTCCCAGAAGTCCAAG
GACACAAATGGGTGAGGGGAGAGCTCTCCCCATAGCTGGGCTGCGGCCCAACCCCACCCCCTCAGGCTAT
GCCAGGGGGTGTTGCCAGGGGCACCCGGGCATCGCCAGTCTAGCCCACTCCTTCATAAAGCCCTCGTATC
CCAGGAGCGAGCAGAGCCAGAGCAGGTTGGAGAGGAGACGCATCACCTCTGCTGCTTGACCGGTGCCACC
ATGTCTAGTGATGATGAGGCTACTGCTGACTCTCAACATTCTACTCCTCCAAAAAAGAAGAGAAAGGTAG
AAGACCCCATGGTGAGCAAGGGCGAGGAGCTGTTCACCGGGGTGGTGCCCATCCTGGTCGAGCTGGACGG
CGACGTAAACGGCCACAAGTTCAGCGTGTCCGGCGAGGGCGAGGGCGATGCCACCTACGGCAAGCTGACC
CTGAAGTTCATCTGCACCACCGGCAAGCTGCCCGTGCCCTGGCCCACCCTCGTGACCACCCTGACCTACG
GCGTGCAGTGCTTCAGCCGCTACCCCGACCACATGAAGCAGCACGACTTCTTCAAGTCCGCCATGCCCGA
AGGCTACGTCCAGGAGCGCACCATCTTCTTCAAGGACGACGGCAACTACAAGACCCGCGCCGAGGTGAAG
TTCGAGGGCGACACCCTGGTGAACCGCATCGAGCTGAAGGGCATCGACTTCAAGGAGGACGGCAACATCC
TGGGGCACAAGCTGGAGTACAACTACAACAGCCACAACGTCTATATCATGGCCGACAAGCAGAAGAACGG
CATCAAGGTGAACTTCAAGATCCGCCACAACATCGAGGACGGCAGCGTGCAGCTCGCCGACCACTACCAG
CAGAACACCCCCATCGGCGACGGCCCCGTGCTGCTGCCCGACAACCACTACCTGAGCACCCAGTCCGCCC
TGAGCAAAGACCCCAACGAGAAGCGCGATCACATGGTCCTGCTGGAGTTCGTGACCGCCGCCGGGATCAC
TCTCGGCATGGACGAGCTGTACAAGTAAGAATTCGCTTATCGATAATCAACCTCTGGATTACAAAATTTG
TGAAAGATTGACTGGTATTCTTAACTATGTTGCTCCTTTTACGCTATGTGGATACGCTGCTTTAATGCCT
TTGTATCATGCTATTGCTTCCCGTATGGCTTTCATTTTCTCCTCCTTGTATAAATCCTGGTTGCTGTCTC
TTTATGAGGAGTTGTGGCCCGTTGTCAGGCAACGTGGCGTGGTGTGCACTGTGTTTGCTGACGCAACCCC
CACTGGTTGGGGCATTGCCACCACCTGTCAGCTCCTTTCCGGGACTTTCGCTTTCCCCCTCCCTATTGCC
ACGGCGGAACTCATCGCCGCCTGCCTTGCCCGCTGCTGGACAGGGGCTCGGCTGTTGGGCACTGACAATT
CCGTGGTGTTGTCGGGGAAATCATCGTCCTTTCCTTGGCTGCTCGCCTATGTTGCCACCTGGATTCTGCG
CGGGACGTCCTTCTGCTACGTCCCTTCGGCCCTCAATCCAGCGGACCTTCCTTCCCGCGGCCTGCTGCCG
GCTCTGCGGCCTCTTCCGCGTCTTCGCCTTCGCCCTCAGACGAGTCGGATCTCCCTTTGGGCCGCCTCCC
CGCATCGATACCGAAGCTTAATAAAATATCTTTATTTTCATTACATCTGTGTGTTGGTTTTTTGTGTGCT
CGAGGGCCTATTTCCCATGATTCCTTCATATTTGCATATACGATACAAGGCTGTTAGAGAGATAATTGGA
ATTAATTTGACTGTAAACACAAAGATATTAGTACAAAATACGTGACGTAGAAAGTAATAATTTCTTGGGT
AGTTTGCAGTTTTAAAATTATGTTTTAAAATGGACTATCATATGCTTACCGTAACTTGAAAGTATTTCGA
TTTCTTGGCTTTATATATCTTGTGGAAAGGACGAAACACCGCCTCTAGAGTCGCAGATCCTCGTTTAAGT
ACTCTGTGCTGGAAACAGCACAGAATCTACTTAAACAAGGCAAAATGCCGTGTTTATCTCGTCAACTTGT
TGGCGAGATTTTTTTGGTACCGAGGGCCTATTTCCCATGATTCCTTCATATTTGCATATACGATACAAGG
CTGTTAGAGAGATAATTGGAATTAATTTGACTGTAAACACAAAGATATTAGTACAAAATACGTGACGTAG
AAAGTAATAATTTCTTGGGTAGTTTGCAGTTTTAAAATTATGTTTTAAAATGGACTATCATATGCTTACC
GTAACTTGAAAGTATTTCGATTTCTTGGCTTTATATATCTTGTGGAAAGGACGAAACACCGCGACCTGCA
GCCCAAGCTAGAGTTTAAGTACTCTGTGCTGGAAACAGCACAGAATCTACTTAAACAAGGCAAAATGCCG
TGTTTATCTCGTCAACTTGTTGGCGAGATTTTTTTGCGGCCGCAGGAACCCCTAGTGATGGAGTTGGCCA
CTCCCTCTCTGCGCGCTCGCTCGCTCACTGAGGCCGGGCGACCAAAGGTCGCCCGACGCCCGGGCTTTGC
CCGGGCGGCCTCAGTGAGCGAGCGAGCGCGCAGCTGCCTGCAGGGGCGCCTGATGCGGTATTTTCTCCTT
ACGCATCTGTGCGGTATTTCACACCGCATA
[95 nt withheld, positions 3251-3345]
T
[46 nt withheld, positions 3347-3392]
C
[141 nt withheld, positions 3394-3534]
CCTTTGACGTTGGAGTCCACGTTCTTT
[37 nt withheld, positions 3562-3598]
ACTCTATCTCGGGCTATTCTTTTGATTTATAAGGGATTTTGCCGATTTCGGTCTATTGGTTAAAAAATGA
GCTGATTTAACAAAAATTTAACGCGAATTTTAACAAAATATTAACGTTTACAATTTTATGGTGCACTCTC
AGTACAATCTGCTCTGATGCCGCATAGTTAAGCCAGCCCCGACACCCGCCAACACCCGCTGACGCGCCCT
GACGGGCTTGTCTGCTCCCGGCATCCGCTTACAGACAAGCTGTGACCGTCTCCGGGAGCTGCATGTGTCA
GAGGTTTTCACCGTCATCACCGAAACGCGCGAGACGAAAGGGCCTCGTGATACGCCTATTTTTATAGGTT
AATGTCATGATAATAATGGTTTCTTAGACGTCAGGTGGCACTTTTCGGGGAAATGTGCGCGGAACCCCTA
TTTGTTTATTTTTCTAAATACATTCAAATATGTATCCGCTCATGAGACAATAACCCTGATAAATGCTTCA
ATAATATTGAAAAAGGAAGAGTATGAGTATTCAACATTTCCGTGTCGCCCTTATTCCCTTTTTTGCGGCA
TTTTGCCTTCCTGTTTTTGCTCACCCAGAAACGCTGGTGAAAGTAAAAGATGCTGAAGATCAGTTGGGTG
CACGAGTGGGTTACATCGAACTGGATCTCAACAGCGGTAAGATCCTTGAGAGTTTTCGCCCCGAAGAACG
TTTTCCAATGATGAGCACTTTTAAAGTTCTGCTATGTGGCGCGGTATTATCCCGTATTGACGCCGGGCAA
GAGCAACTCGGTCGCCGCATACACTATTCTCAGAATGACTTGGTTGAGTACTCACCAGTCACAGAAAAGC
ATCTTACGGATGGCATGACAGTAAGAGAATTATGCAGTGCTGCCATAACCATGAGTGATAACACTGCGGC
CAACTTACTTCTGACAACGATCGGAGGACCGAAGGAGCTAACCGCTTTTTTGCACAACATGGGGGATCAT
GTAACTCGCCTTGATCGTTGGGAACCGGAGCTGAATGAAGCCATACCAAACGACGAGCGTGACACCACGA
TGCCTGTAGCAATGGCAACAACGTTGCGCAAACTATTAACTGGCGAACTACTTACTCTAGCTTCCCGGCA
ACAATTAATAGACTGGATGGAGGCGGATAAAGTTGCAGGACCACTTCTGCGCTCGGCCCTTCCGGCTGGC
TGGTTTATTGCTGATAAATCTGGAGCCGGTGAGCGTGGAAGCCGCGGTATCATTGCAGCACTGGGGCCAG
ATGGTAAGCCCTCCCGTATCGTAGTTATCTACACGACGGGGAGTCAGGCAACTATGGATGAACGAAATAG
ACAGATCGCTGAGATAGGTGCCTCACTGATTAAGCATTGGTAACTGTCAGACCAAGTTTACTCATATATA
CTTTAGATTGATTTAAAACTTCATTTTTAATTTAAAAGGATCTAGGTGAAGATCCTTTTTGATAATCTCA
TGACCAAAATCCCTTAACGTGAGTTTTCGTTCCACTGAGCGTCAGACCCCGTAGAAAAGATCAAAGGATC
TTCTTGAGATCCTTTTTTTCTGCGCGTAATCTGCTGCTTGCAAACAAAAAAACCACCGCTACCAGCGGTG
GTTTGTTTGCCGGATCAAGAGCTACCAACTCTTTTTCCGAAGGTAACTGGCTTCAGCAGAGCGCAGATAC
CAAATACTGTTCTTCTAGTGTAGCCGTAGTTAGGCCACCACTTCAAGAACTCTGTAGCACCGCCTACATA
CCTCGCTCTGCTAATCCTGTTACCAGTGGCTGCTGCCAGTGGCGATAAGTCGTGTCTTACCGGGTTGGAC
TCAAGACGATAGTTACCGGATAAGGCGCAGCGGTCGGGCTGAACGGGGGGTTCGTGCACACAGCCCAGCT
TGGAGCGAACGACCTACACCGAACTGAGATACCTACAGCGTGAGCTATGAGAAAGCGCCACGCTTCCCGA
AGGGAGAAAGGCGGACAGGTATCCGGTAAGCGGCAGGGTCGGAACAGGAGAGCGCACGAGGGAGCTTCCA
GGGGGAAACGCCTGGTATCTTTATAGTCCTGTCGGGTTTCGCCACCTCTGACTTGAGCGTCGATTTTTGT
GATGCTCGTCAGGGGGGCGGAGCCTATGGAAAAACGCCAGCAACGCGGCCTTTTTACGGTTCCTGGCCTT
TTGCTGGCCTTTTGCTCACATGT
